Addgene plasmid #177968: CoV2-Spike-D614G-W152C
Purpose: Transient mammalian expression of codon optimized SARS-CoV-2 Spike protein (D614G, W152C)
Depositing lab: Melanie Ott. Depositing organization: J. David Gladstone Institutes. Publication: Transmission, infectivity, and neutralization of a spike L452R SARS-CoV-2 variant. Deng X, Garcia-Knight MA, Khalid MM, Servellita V, Wang C, Morris MK, Sotomayor-Gonzalez A, Glasner DR, Reyes KR, Gliwa AS, Reddy NP, Sanchez San Martin C, Federman S, Cheng J, Balcerek J, Taylor J, Streithorst JA, Miller S, Sreekumar B, Chen PY, Schulze-Gahmen U, Taha TY, Hayashi JM, Simoneau CR, Kumar GR, McMahon S, Lidsky PV, Xiao Y, Hemarajata P, Green NM, Espinosa A, Kath C, Haw M, Bell J, Hacker JK, Hanson C, Wadford DA, Anaya C, Ferguson D, Frankino PA, Shivram H, Lareau LF, Wyman SK, Ott M, Andino R, Chiu CY. Cell. 2021 Jun 24;184(13):3426-3437.e8. doi: 10.1016/j.cell.2021.04.025. Epub 2021 Apr 20. PubMed 33991487.
Backbone
  Vector backbone: pcDNA3.1
  Vector type: Mammalian Expression
Growth in bacteria
  Bacterial resistance: Ampicillin, 100 μg/mL
  Growth temperature: 37°C
  Growth strain: DH5alpha
  Copy number: High Copy
Gene/Insert
  Gene/Insert name: SARS-CoV-2 Spike protein (D614G, W152C)
  Species: Other
  Mutation: D614G, W152C
  Entrez Gene: S (a.k.a. GU280_gp02, spike glycoprotein)
  Cloning method: Gibson Cloning
Resource information
  A portion of this plasmid was derived from a plasmid made by: Modified from CoV2-Spike-D614G from Jennifer Doudna (Addgene plasmid # 177960)
Terms and licenses: Academic/Nonprofit Terms; Industry Terms: Not Available to Industry
Depositor comments: Please visit https://www.biorxiv.org/content/10.1101/2021.08.05.455082v1 for bioRxv preprint.
How to cite: CoV2-Spike-D614G-W152C was a gift from Melanie Ott (Addgene plasmid # 177968 ; http://n2t.net/addgene:177968 ; RRID:Addgene_177968)
