[The description below was written by a language model from this plasmid's Addgene catalogue record and pLannotate feature annotations shown in this document.]
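Description:
CoV2-Spike-D614G-W152C is a pcDNA3.1-based mammalian expression plasmid of about 9.2 kb, built for transient expression of a codon-optimized SARS-CoV-2 spike glycoprotein carrying two substitutions, D614G and W152C. It was made by Gibson cloning as a modification of a parental CoV2-Spike-D614G plasmid. In bacteria it is maintained through a high-copy ColE1/pUC-type origin and selected with ampicillin via the β-lactamase (AmpR) gene and its own promoter. An f1 origin is also present, along with small remnants of lac regulatory sequence and a pBR322 bom fragment typical of this backbone family.

The spike open reading frame of roughly 3.8 kb sits downstream of the human cytomegalovirus immediate-early enhancer and promoter and is terminated by the bovine growth hormone polyadenylation signal, giving strong constitutive transcription in transfected mammalian cells. A T7 promoter between the CMV promoter and the coding sequence can serve for in vitro transcription or as a sequencing primer site. No epitope tag or reporter is annotated on the insert. A separate cassette consists of the SV40 enhancer/early promoter driving the neomycin phosphotransferase gene with an SV40 poly(A) signal. It would allow G418 selection of stable lines, although the stated purpose is transient expression. The short HIV-1 LTR, ble and extra SV40 promoter fragments reported by the automated annotation are small partial matches and probably not functional elements.

The associated publication studied transmission, infectivity and antibody neutralization of a spike L452R variant. This suggests the plasmid serves as one of a set of spike mutants for comparing how individual substitutions affect spike function, but the record does not specify the assays used.
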