Features (pLannotate 1.2.2; 20 found; start..end, strand, type, name):
    191..570     +  enhancer       CMV enhancer: human cytomegalovirus immediate early enhancer
    571..774     +  promoter       CMV promoter: human cytomegalovirus (CMV) immediate early promoter
    770..803     +  LTR            5' LTR (truncated) (fragment): truncated 5' long terminal repeat (LTR) from HIV-1
    819..837     +  promoter       T7 promoter: promoter for bacteriophage T7 RNA polymerase
    857..4675    +  CDS            S: SPIKE_SARS2 - Experimental evidence at protein level: Swiss-Prot protein existence level 1. [Spike glycoprotein]: May down-regulate host tetherin (BST2) by lysosomal degradation, thereby counteracting its antiviral activity. From Severe acute respiratory syndrome coronavirus 2 (2019-nCoV) (SARS-CoV-2).
   4722..4946    +  polyA_signal   bGH poly(A) signal: bovine growth hormone polyadenylation signal
   4950..4971    +  promoter       SV40 promoter (fragment): SV40 enhancer and early promoter
   4992..5420    +  rep_origin     f1 ori (sequence partly withheld): f1 bacteriophage origin of replication; arrow indicates direction of (+) strand synthesis
   5434..5763    +  promoter       SV40 promoter: SV40 enhancer and early promoter
   5830..6621    +  CDS            neo: KKA2_KLEPN - Also known as kan, nptII. Experimental evidence at protein level: Swiss-Prot protein existence level 1. Resistance to kanamycin, neomycin, paromomycin, ribostamycin, butirosin and gentamicin B. From Klebsiella pneumoniae.
   6645..6803    +  CDS            ble (fragment): BLE_KLEPN - Experimental evidence at protein level: Swiss-Prot protein existence level 1. Binding protein with a strong affinity to the bleomycin family of antibiotics. Binds to CL990; an antimitotic-antibiotic compound. From Klebsiella pneumoniae.
   6798..6919    +  polyA_signal   SV40 poly(A) signal: SV40 polyadenylation signal
   6992..7008    -  protein_bind   lac operator: The lac repressor binds to the lac operator to inhibit transcription in E. coli. This inhibition can be relieved by adding lactose or isopropyl-β-D-thiogalactopyranoside (IPTG). lac repressor encoded by lacI
   7016..7046    -  promoter       lac promoter: promoter for the E. coli lac operon
   7061..7082    -  protein_bind   CAP binding site: CAP binding activates transcription in the presence of cAMP. E. coli catabolite activator protein
   7095..7187    -  CDS            lacI (fragment): lac repressor; lacI; The lac repressor binds to the lac operator to inhibit transcription in E. coli. This inhibition can be relieved by adding lactose or isopropyl-β-D-thiogalactopyranoside (IPTG).
   7370..7958    -  rep_origin     ori: high-copy-number ColE1/pMB1/pBR322/pUC origin of replication
   8129..8989    -  CDS            AmpR: β-lactamase; bla; confers resistance to ampicillin, carbenicillin, and related antibiotics
   8990..9094    -  promoter       AmpR promoter: bla
   9153..36      -  misc_feature   bom (fragment) (across the origin): basis of mobility region from pBR322
>Addgene plasmid #177968 | CoV2-Spike-D614G-W152C | addgene full sequence | sequence record 348243 | Addgene NGS Result
ACAATCTGCTCTGATGCCGCATAGTTAAGCCAGTATCTGCTCCCTGCTTGTGTGTTGGAGGTCGCTGAGT
AGTGCGCGAGCAAAATTTAAGCTACAACAAGGCAAGGCTTGACCGACAATTGCATGAAGAATCTGCTTAG
GGTTAGGCGTTTTGCGCTGCTTCGCGATGTACGGGCCAGATATACGCGTTGACATTGATTATTGACTAGT
TATTAATAGTAATCAATTACGGGGTCATTAGTTCATAGCCCATATATGGAGTTCCGCGTTACATAACTTA
CGGTAAATGGCCCGCCTGGCTGACCGCCCAACGACCCCCGCCCATTGACGTCAATAATGACGTATGTTCC
CATAGTAACGCCAATAGGGACTTTCCATTGACGTCAATGGGTGGAGTATTTACGGTAAACTGCCCACTTG
GCAGTACATCAAGTGTATCATATGCCAAGTACGCCCCCTATTGACGTCAATGACGGTAAATGGCCCGCCT
GGCATTATGCCCAGTACATGACCTTATGGGACTTTCCTACTTGGCAGTACATCTACGTATTAGTCATCGC
TATTACCATGGTGATGCGGTTTTGGCAGTACATCAATGGGCGTGGATAGCGGTTTGACTCACGGGGATTT
CCAAGTCTCCACCCCATTGACGTCAATGGGAGTTTGTTTTGGCACCAAAATCAACGGGACTTTCCAAAAT
GTCGTAACAACTCCGCCCCATTGACGCAAATGGGCGGTAGGCGTGTACGGTGGGAGGTCTATATAAGCAG
AGCTCTCTGGCTAACTAGAGAACCCACTGCTTACTGGCTTATCGAAATTAATACGACTCACTATAGGGAG
ACCCAAGCTGGCTAGCATGTTTGTCTTCCTGGTCCTGCTGCCTCTGGTCTCGTCTCAGTGCGTGAACCTG
ACTACTAGAACCCAGCTGCCTCCTGCCTATACTAACTCCTTCACCCGCGGCGTGTACTACCCAGACAAGG
TGTTCCGCAGCTCCGTGCTGCACTCCACCCAGGATCTGTTCCTGCCCTTCTTCAGCAACGTGACCTGGTT
CCACGCCATCCACGTGAGCGGCACCAATGGCACCAAGCGGTTCGACAATCCCGTGCTGCCATTCAACGAT
GGCGTGTACTTCGCCTCCACCGAGAAGAGCAACATCATCCGCGGCTGGATCTTCGGCACCACCCTGGACT
CCAAGACCCAGAGCCTGCTGATCGTGAACAATGCCACCAACGTGGTCATCAAGGTGTGCGAGTTCCAGTT
CTGCAATGATCCATTCCTGGGCGTGTACTACCACAAGAACAATAAGTCCTGCATGGAGAGCGAGTTCCGC
GTGTACAGCTCCGCCAACAATTGCACCTTCGAGTACGTGTCCCAGCCCTTCCTGATGGACCTGGAGGGCA
AGCAGGGCAATTTCAAGAACCTGCGCGAGTTCGTGTTCAAGAATATCGATGGCTACTTCAAGATCTACTC
CAAGCACACCCCCATCAACCTGGTGCGCGACCTGCCACAGGGCTTCAGCGCCCTGGAGCCACTGGTGGAT
CTGCCAATCGGCATCAACATCACCAGGTTCCAGACCCTGCTGGCCCTGCACCGCAGCTACCTGACCCCAG
GCGACAGCTCCAGCGGATGGACCGCTGGAGCTGCTGCCTACTACGTGGGCTACCTGCAGCCCCGCACCTT
CCTGCTGAAGTACAACGAGAATGGCACCATCACCGACGCCGTGGATTGCGCCCTGGATCCACTGTCCGAG
ACAAAGTGCACCCTGAAGAGCTTCACCGTGGAGAAGGGCATCTACCAGACCTCCAATTTCCGCGTGCAGC
CAACCGAGAGCATCGTGCGCTTCCCCAATATCACCAACCTGTGCCCATTCGGCGAGGTGTTCAACGCTAC
CAGGTTCGCCAGCGTGTACGCTTGGAATCGCAAGCGCATCTCCAACTGCGTGGCCGACTACAGCGTGCTG
TACAACTCCGCCAGCTTCTCCACCTTCAAGTGCTACGGCGTGTCCCCCACCAAGCTGAATGATCTGTGCT
TCACCAACGTGTACGCCGATAGCTTCGTGATCAGGGGCGACGAGGTGCGCCAGATCGCTCCAGGACAGAC
CGGCAAGATCGCTGACTACAATTACAAGCTGCCCGACGATTTCACCGGCTGCGTGATCGCCTGGAACTCC
AACAATCTGGATAGCAAAGTGGGCGGCAACTACAATTACCTGTACCGCCTGTTCCGCAAGTCCAATCTGA
AGCCATTCGAGCGCGACATCTCCACCGAGATCTACCAGGCTGGAAGCACCCCATGCAATGGAGTGGAGGG
CTTCAACTGCTACTTCCCCCTGCAGAGCTACGGCTTCCAGCCAACCAACGGAGTGGGATACCAGCCATAC
AGGGTGGTGGTGCTGTCCTTCGAGCTGCTGCACGCTCCAGCTACCGTGTGCGGACCAAAGAAGAGCACCA
ATCTGGTGAAGAACAAGTGCGTGAACTTCAATTTCAACGGCCTGACCGGAACCGGCGTGCTGACCGAGTC
CAACAAGAAGTTCCTGCCATTCCAGCAGTTCGGAAGGGACATCGCTGATACCACCGACGCCGTGCGCGAC
CCACAGACCCTGGAGATCCTGGATATCACCCCATGCTCCTTCGGCGGCGTGAGCGTGATCACCCCAGGAA
CCAATACCAGCAACCAGGTGGCCGTGCTGTACCAGGGCGTGAATTGCACCGAGGTGCCAGTGGCTATCCA
CGCTGATCAGCTGACCCCAACCTGGCGCGTGTACAGCACCGGATCCAACGTGTTCCAGACCCGCGCCGGA
TGCCTGATCGGAGCTGAGCACGTGAACAATTCCTACGAGTGCGACATCCCAATCGGAGCTGGAATCTGCG
CCAGCTACCAGACCCAGACCAACTCCCCAAGGAGGGCTCGCAGCGTGGCCAGCCAGTCCATCATCGCCTA
CACCATGTCCCTGGGCGCCGAGAATAGCGTGGCCTACAGCAACAATTCCATCGCCATCCCAACCAACTTC
ACCATCTCCGTGACCACCGAGATCCTGCCCGTGTCCATGACCAAGACCAGCGTGGACTGCACCATGTACA
TCTGCGGCGATTCCACCGAGTGCAGCAACCTGCTGCTGCAGTACGGCAGCTTCTGCACCCAGCTGAATCG
CGCCCTGACCGGAATCGCTGTGGAGCAGGATAAGAACACCCAGGAGGTGTTCGCCCAGGTGAAGCAGATC
TACAAGACCCCCCCAATCAAGGACTTCGGCGGCTTCAATTTCAGCCAGATCCTGCCCGATCCAAGCAAGC
CCTCCAAGCGCAGCTTCATCGAGGACCTGCTGTTCAACAAGGTGACCCTGGCCGATGCCGGCTTCATCAA
GCAGTACGGCGATTGCCTGGGCGACATCGCTGCCCGCGACCTGATCTGCGCCCAGAAGTTCAATGGCCTG
ACCGTGCTGCCACCACTGCTGACCGATGAGATGATCGCTCAGTACACCTCCGCCCTGCTGGCCGGAACCA
TCACCAGCGGATGGACCTTCGGCGCTGGAGCCGCCCTGCAGATCCCCTTCGCCATGCAGATGGCCTACCG
CTTCAACGGCATCGGCGTGACCCAGAATGTGCTGTACGAGAACCAGAAGCTGATCGCCAATCAGTTCAAC
TCCGCCATCGGCAAGATCCAGGACTCCCTGTCCAGCACCGCCAGCGCCCTGGGCAAGCTGCAGGATGTGG
TGAATCAGAACGCCCAGGCCCTGAATACCCTGGTGAAGCAGCTGTCCAGCAACTTCGGCGCCATCTCCAG
CGTGCTGAATGATATCCTGAGCCGCCTGGACAAGGTGGAGGCTGAGGTGCAGATCGATAGGCTGATCACC
GGCCGCCTGCAGTCCCTGCAGACCTACGTGACCCAGCAGCTGATCAGGGCTGCTGAGATCAGGGCCAGCG
CCAATCTGGCTGCTACCAAGATGTCCGAGTGCGTGCTGGGACAGAGCAAGAGGGTGGACTTCTGCGGCAA
GGGCTACCACCTGATGTCCTTCCCACAGAGCGCCCCACACGGAGTGGTGTTCCTGCACGTGACCTACGTG
CCAGCCCAGGAGAAGAACTTCACCACCGCTCCAGCTATCTGCCACGATGGCAAGGCTCACTTCCCACGCG
AGGGCGTGTTCGTGTCCAACGGCACCCACTGGTTCGTGACCCAGCGCAATTTCTACGAGCCCCAGATCAT
CACCACCGACAATACCTTCGTGAGCGGCAACTGCGACGTGGTCATCGGAATCGTGAACAATACCGTGTAC
GATCCCCTGCAGCCAGAGCTGGACTCCTTCAAGGAGGAGCTGGATAAGTACTTCAAGAATCACACCAGCC
CCGACGTGGATCTGGGCGACATCTCCGGCATCAATGCCAGCGTGGTGAACATCCAGAAGGAGATCGACCG
CCTGAACGAGGTGGCCAAGAATCTGAACGAGTCCCTGATCGATCTGCAGGAGCTGGGCAAGTACGAGCAG
TACATCAAGTGGCCATGGTACATCTGGCTGGGCTTCATCGCCGGCCTGATCGCCATCGTGATGGTGACCA
TCATGCTGTGCTGCATGACCTCCTGCTGCAGCTGCCTGAAGGGCTGCTGCTCCTGCGGCAGCTGCTGCAA
GTTCGATGAGGACGATAGCGAGCCCGTGCTGAAGGGCGTCAAACTGCACTATACATAGCTCGAGTCTAGA
GGGCCCGTTTAAACCCGCTGATCAGCCTCGACTGTGCCTTCTAGTTGCCAGCCATCTGTTGTTTGCCCCT
CCCCCGTGCCTTCCTTGACCCTGGAAGGTGCCACTCCCACTGTCCTTTCCTAATAAAATGAGGAAATTGC
ATCGCATTGTCTGAGTAGGTGTCATTCTATTCTGGGGGGTGGGGTGGGGCAGGACAGCAAGGGGGAGGAT
TGGGAAGACAATAGCAGGCATGCTGGGGATGCGGTGGGCTCTATGGCTTCTGAGGCGGAAAGAACCAGCT
GGGGCTCTAGGGGGTATCCCC
[124 nt withheld, positions 4992-5115]
C
[91 nt withheld, positions 5117-5207]
A
[49 nt withheld, positions 5209-5257]
CCTTTGACGTTGGAGTCCACGTTCTTT
[37 nt withheld, positions 5285-5321]
ACCCTATCTCGGTCTATTCTTTTGATTTATAAGGGATTTTGCCGATTTCGGCCTATTGGTTAAAAAATGA
GCTGATTTAACAAAAATTTAACGCGAATTAATTCTGTGGAATGTGTGTCAGTTAGGGTGTGGAAAGTCCC
CAGGCTCCCCAGCAGGCAGAAGTATGCAAAGCATGCATCTCAATTAGTCAGCAACCAGGTGTGGAAAGTC
CCCAGGCTCCCCAGCAGGCAGAAGTATGCAAAGCATGCATCTCAATTAGTCAGCAACCATAGTCCCGCCC
CTAACTCCGCCCATCCCGCCCCTAACTCCGCCCAGTTCCGCCCATTCTCCGCCCCATGGCTGACTAATTT
TTTTTATTTATGCAGAGGCCGAGGCCGCCTCTGCCTCTGAGCTATTCCAGAAGTAGTGAGGAGGCTTTTT
TGGAGGCCTAGGCTTTTGCAAAAAGCTCCCGGGAGCTTGTATATCCATTTTCGGATCTGATCAAGAGACA
GGATGAGGATCGTTTCGCATGATTGAACAAGATGGATTGCACGCAGGTTCTCCGGCCGCTTGGGTGGAGA
GGCTATTCGGCTATGACTGGGCACAACAGACAATCGGCTGCTCTGATGCCGCCGTGTTCCGGCTGTCAGC
GCAGGGGCGCCCGGTTCTTTTTGTCAAGACCGACCTGTCCGGTGCCCTGAATGAACTGCAGGACGAGGCA
GCGCGGCTATCGTGGCTGGCCACGACGGGCGTTCCTTGCGCAGCTGTGCTCGACGTTGTCACTGAAGCGG
GAAGGGACTGGCTGCTATTGGGCGAAGTGCCGGGGCAGGATCTCCTGTCATCTCACCTTGCTCCTGCCGA
GAAAGTATCCATCATGGCTGATGCAATGCGGCGGCTGCATACGCTTGATCCGGCTACCTGCCCATTCGAC
CACCAAGCGAAACATCGCATCGAGCGAGCACGTACTCGGATGGAAGCCGGTCTTGTCGATCAGGATGATC
TGGACGAAGAGCATCAGGGGCTCGCGCCAGCCGAACTGTTCGCCAGGCTCAAGGCGCGCATGCCCGACGG
CGAGGATCTCGTCGTGACCCATGGCGATGCCTGCTTGCCGAATATCATGGTGGAAAATGGCCGCTTTTCT
GGATTCATCGACTGTGGCCGGCTGGGTGTGGCGGACCGCTATCAGGACATAGCGTTGGCTACCCGTGATA
TTGCTGAAGAGCTTGGCGGCGAATGGGCTGACCGCTTCCTCGTGCTTTACGGTATCGCCGCTCCCGATTC
GCAGCGCATCGCCTTCTATCGCCTTCTTGACGAGTTCTTCTGAGCGGGACTCTGGGGTTCGAAATGACCG
ACCAAGCGACGCCCAACCTGCCATCACGAGATTTCGATTCCACCGCCGCCTTCTATGAAAGGTTGGGCTT
CGGAATCGTTTTCCGGGACGCCGGCTGGATGATCCTCCAGCGCGGGGATCTCATGCTGGAGTTCTTCGCC
CACCCCAACTTGTTTATTGCAGCTTATAATGGTTACAAATAAAGCAATAGCATCACAAATTTCACAAATA
AAGCATTTTTTTCACTGCATTCTAGTTGTGGTTTGTCCAAACTCATCAATGTATCTTATCATGTCTGTAT
ACCGTCGACCTCTAGCTAGAGCTTGGCGTAATCATGGTCATAGCTGTTTCCTGTGTGAAATTGTTATCCG
CTCACAATTCCACACAACATACGAGCCGGAAGCATAAAGTGTAAAGCCTGGGGTGCCTAATGAGTGAGCT
AACTCACATTAATTGCGTTGCGCTCACTGCCCGCTTTCCAGTCGGGAAACCTGTCGTGCCAGCTGCATTA
ATGAATCGGCCAACGCGCGGGGAGAGGCGGTTTGCGTATTGGGCGCTCTTCCGCTTCCTCGCTCACTGAC
TCGCTGCGCTCGGTCGTTCGGCTGCGGCGAGCGGTATCAGCTCACTCAAAGGCGGTAATACGGTTATCCA
CAGAATCAGGGGATAACGCAGGAAAGAACATGTGAGCAAAAGGCCAGCAAAAGGCCAGGAACCGTAAAAA
GGCCGCGTTGCTGGCGTTTTTCCATAGGCTCCGCCCCCCTGACGAGCATCACAAAAATCGACGCTCAAGT
CAGAGGTGGCGAAACCCGACAGGACTATAAAGATACCAGGCGTTTCCCCCTGGAAGCTCCCTCGTGCGCT
CTCCTGTTCCGACCCTGCCGCTTACCGGATACCTGTCCGCCTTTCTCCCTTCGGGAAGCGTGGCGCTTTC
TCATAGCTCACGCTGTAGGTATCTCAGTTCGGTGTAGGTCGTTCGCTCCAAGCTGGGCTGTGTGCACGAA
CCCCCCGTTCAGCCCGACCGCTGCGCCTTATCCGGTAACTATCGTCTTGAGTCCAACCCGGTAAGACACG
ACTTATCGCCACTGGCAGCAGCCACTGGTAACAGGATTAGCAGAGCGAGGTATGTAGGCGGTGCTACAGA
GTTCTTGAAGTGGTGGCCTAACTACGGCTACACTAGAAGAACAGTATTTGGTATCTGCGCTCTGCTGAAG
CCAGTTACCTTCGGAAAAAGAGTTGGTAGCTCTTGATCCGGCAAACAAACCACCGCTGGTAGCGGTGGTT
TTTTTGTTTGCAAGCAGCAGATTACGCGCAGAAAAAAAGGATCTCAAGAAGATCCTTTGATCTTTTCTAC
GGGGTCTGACGCTCAGTGGAACGAAAACTCACGTTAAGGGATTTTGGTCATGAGATTATCAAAAAGGATC
TTCACCTAGATCCTTTTAAATTAAAAATGAAGTTTTAAATCAATCTAAAGTATATATGAGTAAACTTGGT
CTGACAGTTACCAATGCTTAATCAGTGAGGCACCTATCTCAGCGATCTGTCTATTTCGTTCATCCATAGT
TGCCTGACTCCCCGTCGTGTAGATAACTACGATACGGGAGGGCTTACCATCTGGCCCCAGTGCTGCAATG
ATACCGCGAGACCCACGCTCACCGGCTCCAGATTTATCAGCAATAAACCAGCCAGCCGGAAGGGCCGAGC
GCAGAAGTGGTCCTGCAACTTTATCCGCCTCCATCCAGTCTATTAATTGTTGCCGGGAAGCTAGAGTAAG
TAGTTCGCCAGTTAATAGTTTGCGCAACGTTGTTGCCATTGCTACAGGCATCGTGGTGTCACGCTCGTCG
TTTGGTATGGCTTCATTCAGCTCCGGTTCCCAACGATCAAGGCGAGTTACATGATCCCCCATGTTGTGCA
AAAAAGCGGTTAGCTCCTTCGGTCCTCCGATCGTTGTCAGAAGTAAGTTGGCCGCAGTGTTATCACTCAT
GGTTATGGCAGCACTGCATAATTCTCTTACTGTCATGCCATCCGTAAGATGCTTTTCTGTGACTGGTGAG
TACTCAACCAAGTCATTCTGAGAATAGTGTATGCGGCGACCGAGTTGCTCTTGCCCGGCGTCAATACGGG
ATAATACCGCGCCACATAGCAGAACTTTAAAAGTGCTCATCATTGGAAAACGTTCTTCGGGGCGAAAACT
CTCAAGGATCTTACCGCTGTTGAGATCCAGTTCGATGTAACCCACTCGTGCACCCAACTGATCTTCAGCA
TCTTTTACTTTCACCAGCGTTTCTGGGTGAGCAAAAACAGGAAGGCAAAATGCCGCAAAAAAGGGAATAA
GGGCGACACGGAAATGTTGAATACTCATACTCTTCCTTTTTCAATATTATTGAAGCATTTATCAGGGTTA
TTGTCTCATGAGCGGATACATATTTGAATGTATTTAGAAAAATAAACAAATAGGGGTTCCGCGCACATTT
CCCCGAAAAGTGCCACCTGACGTCGACGGATCGGGAGATCTCCCGATCCCCTATGGTGCACTCTCAGT
